>Addgene plasmid #174335 | pEGFPC1-ORAI1-EC-HA | addgene full sequence | sequence record 349874 | Addgene NGS Result
TAGTTATTAATAGTAATCAATTACGGGGTCATTAGTTCATAGCCCATATATGGAGTTCCGCGTTACATAA
CTTACGGTAAATGGCCCGCCTGGCTGACCGCCCAACGACCCCCGCCCATTGACGTCAATAATGACGTATG
TTCCCATAGTAACGCCAATAGGGACTTTCCATTGACGTCAATGGGTGGAGTATTTACGGTAAACTGCCCA
CTTGGCAGTACATCAAGTGTATCATATGCCAAGTACGCCCCCTATTGACGTCAATGACGGTAAATGGCCC
GCCTGGCATTATGCCCAGTACATGACCTTATGGGACTTTCCTACTTGGCAGTACATCTACGTATTAGTCA
TCGCTATTACCATGGTGATGCGGTTTTGGCAGTACATCAATGGGCGTGGATAGCGGTTTGACTCACGGGG
ATTTCCAAGTCTCCACCCCATTGACGTCAATGGGAGTTTGTTTTGGCACCAAAATCAACGGGACTTTCCA
AAATGTCGTAACAACTCCGCCCCATTGACGCAAATGGGCGGTAGGCGTGTACGGTGGGAGGTCTATATAA
GCAGAGCTGGTTTAGTGAACCGTCAGATCCGCTAGCGCTACCGGTCGCCACCATGGTGAGCAAGGGCGAG
GAGCTGTTCACCGGGGTGGTGCCCATCCTGGTCGAGCTGGACGGCGACGTAAACGGCCACAAGTTCAGCG
TGTCCGGCGAGGGCGAGGGCGATGCCACCTACGGCAAGCTGACCCTGAAGTTCATCTGCACCACCGGCAA
GCTGCCCGTGCCCTGGCCCACCCTCGTGACCACCCTGACCTACGGCGTGCAGTGCTTCAGCCGCTACCCC
GACCACATGAAGCAGCACGACTTCTTCAAGTCCGCCATGCCCGAAGGCTACGTCCAGGAGCGCACCATCT
TCTTCAAGGACGACGGCAACTACAAGACCCGCGCCGAGGTGAAGTTCGAGGGCGACACCCTGGTGAACCG
CATCGAGCTGAAGGGCATCGACTTCAAGGAGGACGGCAACATCCTGGGGCACAAGCTGGAGTACAACTAC
AACAGCCACAACGTCTATATCATGGCCGACAAGCAGAAGAACGGCATCAAGGTGAACTTCAAGATCCGCC
ACAACATCGAGGACGGCAGCGTGCAGCTCGCCGACCACTACCAGCAGAACACCCCCATCGGCGACGGCCC
CGTGCTGCTGCCCGACAACCACTACCTGAGCACCCAGTCCGCCCTGAGCAAAGACCCCAACGAGAAGCGC
GATCACATGGTCCTGCTGGAGTTCGTGACCGCCGCCGGGATCACTCTCGGCATGGACGAGCTGTACAAGT
CCGGACTCAGATCTCATCCGGAGCCCGCCCCGCCCCCGAGCCGTAGCAGTCCCGAGCTTCCCCCAAGCGG
CGGCAGCACCACCAGCGGCAGCCGCCGGAGCCGCCGCCGCAGCGGGGACGGGGAGCCCCCGGGGGCCCCG
CCACCGCCGCCGTCCGCCGTCACCTACCCGGACTGGATCGGCCAGAGTTACTCCGAGGTGATGAGCCTCA
ACGAGCACTCCATGCAGGCGCTGTCCTGGCGCAAGCTCTACTTGAGCCGCGCCAAGCTTAAAGCCTCCAG
CCGGACCTCGGCTCTGCTCTCCGGCTTCGCCATGGTGGCAATGGTGGAGGTGCAGCTGGACGCTGACCAC
GACTACCCACCGGGGCTGCTCATCGCCTTCAGTGCCTGCACCACAGTGCTGGTGGCTGTGCACCTGTTTG
CGCTCATGATCAGCACCTGCATCCTGCCCAACATCGAGGCGGTGAGCAACGTGCACAATCTCAACTCGGT
CAAGGAGTCCCCCCATGAGCGCATGCACCGCCACATCGAGCTGGCCTGGGCCTTCTCCACCGTCATTGGC
ACGCTGCTCTTCCTAGCTGAGGTGGTGCTGCTCTGCTGGGTCAAGTTCTTGCCCCTCAAGAAGCAGCCAG
TCGACGGCAGCGGCAGCTACCCATACGATGTTCCAGATTACGCTGGCAGCGGCAGCACGCGTGGCCAGCC
AAGGCCCACCAGCAAGCCCCCCGCCAGTGGCGCAGCAGCCAACGTCAGCACCAGCGGCATCACCCCGGGC
CAGGCAGCTGCCATCGCCTCGACCACCATCATGGTGCCCTTCGGCCTGATCTTTATCGTCTTCGCCGTCC
ACTTCTACCGCTCACTGGTTAGCCATAAGACCGACCGACAGTTCCAGGAGCTCAACGAGCTGGCGGAGTT
TGCCCGCTTACAGGACCAGCTGGACCACAGAGGGGACCACCCCCTGACGCCCGGCAGCCACTATGCCTAG
GAATTCTGCAGTCGACGGTACCGCGGGCCCGGGATCCACCGGATCTAGATAACTGATCATAATCAGCCAT
ACCACATTTGTAGAGGTTTTACTTGCTTTAAAAAACCTCCCACACCTCCCCCTGAACCTGAAACATAAAA
TGAATGCAATTGTTGTTGTTAACTTGTTTATTGCAGCTTATAATGGTTACAAATAAAGCAATAGCATCAC
AAATTTCACAAATAAAGCATTTTTTTCACTGCATTCTAGTTGTGGTTTGTCCAAACTCATCAATGTATCT
TAACGCGTAAATTGTAAGCGTTAATATTTTGTTAAAATTCGCGTTAAATTTTTGTTAAATCAGCTCATTT
TTTAACCAATAGGCCGAAATCGGCAAAATCCCTTATAAATCAAAAGAATAGACCGAGATAGGGT
[37 nt withheld, positions 2725-2761]
AAAGAACGTGGACTCCAACGTCAAAGG
[49 nt withheld, positions 2789-2837]
T
[91 nt withheld, positions 2839-2929]
G
[124 nt withheld, positions 2931-3054]
CAGGTGGCACTTTTCGGGGAAATGTGCGCGGAACCCCTATTTGTTTATTTTTCTAAATACATTCAAATAT
GTATCCGCTCATGAGACAATAACCCTGATAAATGCTTCAATAATATTGAAAAAGGAAGAGTCCTGAGGCG
GAAAGAACCAGCTGTGGAATGTGTGTCAGTTAGGGTGTGGAAAGTCCCCAGGCTCCCCAGCAGGCAGAAG
TATGCAAAGCATGCATCTCAATTAGTCAGCAACCAGGTGTGGAAAGTCCCCAGGCTCCCCAGCAGGCAGA
AGTATGCAAAGCATGCATCTCAATTAGTCAGCAACCATAGTCCCGCCCCTAACTCCGCCCATCCCGCCCC
TAACTCCGCCCAGTTCCGCCCATTCTCCGCCCCATGGCTGACTAATTTTTTTTATTTATGCAGAGGCCGA
GGCCGCCTCGGCCTCTGAGCTATTCCAGAAGTAGTGAGGAGGCTTTTTTGGAGGCCTAGGCTTTTGCAAA
GATCGATCAAGAGACAGGATGAGGATCGTTTCGCATGATTGAACAAGATGGATTGCACGCAGGTTCTCCG
GCCGCTTGGGTGGAGAGGCTATTCGGCTATGACTGGGCACAACAGACAATCGGCTGCTCTGATGCCGCCG
TGTTCCGGCTGTCAGCGCAGGGGCGCCCGGTTCTTTTTGTCAAGACCGACCTGTCCGGTGCCCTGAATGA
ACTGCAAGACGAGGCAGCGCGGCTATCGTGGCTGGCCACGACGGGCGTTCCTTGCGCAGCTGTGCTCGAC
GTTGTCACTGAAGCGGGAAGGGACTGGCTGCTATTGGGCGAAGTGCCGGGGCAGGATCTCCTGTCATCTC
ACCTTGCTCCTGCCGAGAAAGTATCCATCATGGCTGATGCAATGCGGCGGCTGCATACGCTTGATCCGGC
TACCTGCCCATTCGACCACCAAGCGAAACATCGCATCGAGCGAGCACGTACTCGGATGGAAGCCGGTCTT
GTCGATCAGGATGATCTGGACGAAGAGCATCAGGGGCTCGCGCCAGCCGAACTGTTCGCCAGGCTCAAGG
CGAGCATGCCCGACGGCGAGGATCTCGTCGTGACCCATGGCGATGCCTGCTTGCCGAATATCATGGTGGA
AAATGGCCGCTTTTCTGGATTCATCGACTGTGGCCGGCTGGGTGTGGCGGACCGCTATCAGGACATAGCG
TTGGCTACCCGTGATATTGCTGAAGAGCTTGGCGGCGAATGGGCTGACCGCTTCCTCGTGCTTTACGGTA
TCGCCGCTCCCGATTCGCAGCGCATCGCCTTCTATCGCCTTCTTGACGAGTTCTTCTGAGCGGGACTCTG
GGGTTCGAAATGACCGACCAAGCGACGCCCAACCTGCCATCACGAGATTTCGATTCCACCGCCGCCTTCT
ATGAAAGGTTGGGCTTCGGAATCGTTTTCCGGGACGCCGGCTGGATGATCCTCCAGCGCGGGGATCTCAT
GCTGGAGTTCTTCGCCCACCCTAGGGGGAGGCTAACTGAAACACGGAAGGAGACAATACCGGAAGGAACC
CGCGCTATGACGGCAATAAAAAGACAGAATAAAACGCACGGTGTTGGGTCGTTTGTTCATAAACGCGGGG
TTCGGTCCCAGGGCTGGCACTCTGTCGATACCCCACCGAGACCCCATTGGGGCCAATACGCCCGCGTTTC
TTCCTTTTCCCCACCCCACCCCCCAAGTTCGGGTGAAGGCCCAGGGCTCGCAGCCAACGTCGGGGCGGCA
GGCCCTGCCATAGCCTCAGGTTACTCATATATACTTTAGATTGATTTAAAACTTCATTTTTAATTTAAAA
GGATCTAGGTGAAGATCCTTTTTGATAATCTCATGACCAAAATCCCTTAACGTGAGTTTTCGTTCCACTG
AGCGTCAGACCCCGTAGAAAAGATCAAAGGATCTTCTTGAGATCCTTTTTTTCTGCGCGTAATCTGCTGC
TTGCAAACAAAAAAACCACCGCTACCAGCGGTGGTTTGTTTGCCGGATCAAGAGCTACCAACTCTTTTTC
CGAAGGTAACTGGCTTCAGCAGAGCGCAGATACCAAATACTGTTCTTCTAGTGTAGCCGTAGTTAGGCCA
CCACTTCAAGAACTCTGTAGCACCGCCTACATACCTCGCTCTGCTAATCCTGTTACCAGTGGCTGCTGCC
AGTGGCGATAAGTCGTGTCTTACCGGGTTGGACTCAAGACGATAGTTACCGGATAAGGCGCAGCGGTCGG
GCTGAACGGGGGGTTCGTGCACACAGCCCAGCTTGGAGCGAACGACCTACACCGAACTGAGATACCTACA
GCGTGAGCTATGAGAAAGCGCCACGCTTCCCGAAGGGAGAAAGGCGGACAGGTATCCGGTAAGCGGCAGG
GTCGGAACAGGAGAGCGCACGAGGGAGCTTCCAGGGGGAAACGCCTGGTATCTTTATAGTCCTGTCGGGT
TTCGCCACCTCTGACTTGAGCGTCGATTTTTGTGATGCTCGTCAGGGGGGCGGAGCCTATGGAAAAACGC
CAGCAACGCGGCCTTTTTACGGTTCCTGGCCTTTTGCTGGCCTTTTGCTCACATGTTCTTTCCTGCGTTA
TCCCCTGATTCTGTGGATAACCGTATTACCGCCATGCAT
Features (pLannotate 1.2.2; 15 found; start..end, strand, type, name):
     61..364     +  enhancer       CMV enhancer: human cytomegalovirus immediate early enhancer
    365..568     +  promoter       CMV promoter: human cytomegalovirus (CMV) immediate early promoter
    613..1329    +  CDS            EGFP: EGFP is a basic (constitutively fluorescent) green fluorescent protein published in 1996, derived from Aequorea victoria. It is reported to be a rapidly-maturing weak dimer with moderate acid sensitivity.
   1345..2307    +  CDS            ORAI1: CRCM1_HUMAN - Also known as CRACM1, TMEM142A. Experimental evidence at protein level: Swiss-Prot protein existence level 1. Ca(2+) release-activated Ca(2+) (CRAC) channel subunit which mediates Ca(2+) influx following depletion of intracellular Ca(2+) stores and channel activation by the Ca(2+) sensor, STIM1 (PubMed:16582901, PubMed:16645049, PubMed:16733527, PubMed:16766533, PubMed:16807233, PubMed:19249086, PubMed:23307288, PubMed:24351972, PubMed:24591628, PubMed:28219928, PubMed:20354224, PubMed:26956484). CRAC channels are the main pathway for Ca(2+) influx in T-cells and promote the immu
   2311..2347    +  misc_feature   MCS (fragment): multiple cloning site
   2364..2448    +  CDS            large T antigen (fragment): large T antigen from SV40 (simian virus 40)
   2471..2592    +  polyA_signal   SV40 poly(A) signal: SV40 polyadenylation signal
   2626..3054    -  rep_origin     f1 ori (sequence partly withheld): f1 bacteriophage origin of replication; arrow indicates direction of (+) strand synthesis
   3081..3185    +  promoter       AmpR promoter: bla
   3187..3544    +  promoter       SV40 promoter: SV40 enhancer and early promoter
   3579..4373    +  CDS            NeoR/KanR: aminoglycoside phosphotransferase from Tn5; aph(3')-II (or nptII); confers resistance to neomycin, kanamycin, and G418 (Geneticin®)
   4394..4546    +  CDS            ble (fragment): BLE_KLEPN - Experimental evidence at protein level: Swiss-Prot protein existence level 1. Binding protein with a strong affinity to the bleomycin family of antibiotics. Binds to CL990; an antimitotic-antibiotic compound. From Klebsiella pneumoniae.
   4605..4652    +  polyA_signal   HSV TK poly(A) signal: herpes simplex virus thymidine kinase polyadenylation signal (Cole and Stacy, 1985)
   4743..4759    -  polyA_signal   bGH poly(A) signal (fragment): bovine growth hormone polyadenylation signal
   4981..5569    +  rep_origin     ori: high-copy-number ColE1/pMB1/pBR322/pUC origin of replication
