[The description below was written by a language model from this plasmid's Addgene catalogue record and pLannotate feature annotations shown in this document.]
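Description:
pEGFPC1-ORAI1-EC-HA is a mammalian expression plasmid of about 5.7 kb that encodes human ORAI1 fused at its N-terminus to EGFP and carrying an HA epitope inserted into the second extracellular loop of the channel. The catalogue entry lists the backbone as pEGFPN1. However, the plasmid name and the feature table, in which EGFP lies upstream of ORAI1, match a C1-type layout for N-terminal GFP fusions. The human cytomegalovirus immediate early enhancer and promoter drive the fusion transcript, and an SV40 polyadenylation signal terminates it. The ORAI1 coding sequence was cloned between XhoI and EcoRI sites, both of which were retained. The HA tag is not annotated separately in the feature table and is known only from the catalogue fields.

The plasmid replicates in bacteria from a high-copy ColE1/pUC-type origin and also contains an f1 phage origin. A single NeoR/KanR (Tn5 aminoglycoside phosphotransferase) gene provides both selections. A bacterial bla promoter expresses it for kanamycin resistance in E. coli, and the SV40 enhancer/early promoter, paired with an HSV TK polyadenylation signal, expresses it for G418 selection in mammalian cells. The short large T antigen, ble and bGH poly(A) fragments in the annotation appear to be backbone remnants rather than functional parts.

ORAI1 is the pore subunit of the CRAC channel, which mediates store-operated calcium entry after activation by STIM1 and is the main calcium influx route in T cells. With GFP marking the total protein and the extracellular HA epitope accessible to antibody only when the channel is at the plasma membrane, the two tags can distinguish surface ORAI1 from intracellular ORAI1. This fits the associated study of stimulation-dependent ORAI1 trafficking in T cells.
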