Addgene plasmid #174335: pEGFPC1-ORAI1-EC-HA
Purpose: encodes hORAI1 with HA-tag in its extracellular loop 2 and an N-terminal GFP fusion (GFP-ORAI1-EC-HA).
Depositing lab: Sonal Srikanth. Depositing organization: University of California, Los Angeles (UCLA). Publication: NKD2 mediates stimulation-dependent ORAI1 trafficking to augment Ca(2+) entry in T cells. Wu B, Woo JS, Vila P, Jew M, Leung J, Sun Z, Srikanth S, Gwack Y. Cell Rep. 2021 Aug 24;36(8):109603. doi: 10.1016/j.celrep.2021.109603. PubMed 34433025.
Backbone
  Vector backbone: pEGFPN1
  Backbone size w/o insert (bp): 4700
  Vector type: Mammalian Expression
  Selectable markers: Neomycin (select with G418)
Growth in bacteria
  Bacterial resistance: Kanamycin, 50 μg/mL
  Growth temperature: 37°C
  Growth strain: DH5alpha
  Copy number: High Copy
Gene/Insert
  Gene/Insert name: human Orai1
  Species: H. sapiens (human)
  Insert size (bp): 1000
  GenBank ID: NM_032790.3 NM_032790.3
  Entrez Gene: ORAI1 (a.k.a. CRACM1, IMD9, ORAT1, TAM2, TMEM142A)
  Promoter: CMV
  Tag / fusion protein: GFP in the N-terminus and HA tag in the extracellular loop 2 of ORAI1
  Cloning method: Restriction Enzyme; 5′ cloning site XhoI (not destroyed); 3′ cloning site EcoR1 (not destroyed)
  Sequencing primers: 5′ n/a
Terms and licenses: Academic/Nonprofit Terms; Industry Terms: Not Available to Industry
How to cite: pEGFPC1-ORAI1-EC-HA was a gift from Sonal Srikanth (Addgene plasmid # 174335 ; http://n2t.net/addgene:174335 ; RRID:Addgene_174335)
